>Addgene plasmid #146950 | pAc5.1B-lambdaN-HA-DmAGO1-del942-971-GGSG_M | depositor full sequence | sequence record 289397 | Full Sequence
CTTCAAGGAATTAATTCTATATTCTAAAAACACAAATGATACTTCTAAAAAAAATCATGAATGGCATCAA
CTCTGAATCAAATCTTTGCAGATGCACCTACTTCTCATTTCCACTGTCACATCATTTTTCCAGATCTCGC
TGCCTGTTATGTGGCCCACAAACCAAGACACGTTTTATGGCCATTAAAGCTGGCTGATCGTCGCCAAACA
CCAAATACATATCAATATGTACATTCGAGAAAGAAGCGATCAAAGAAGCGTCTTCGGGCGAGTAGGAGAA
TGCGGAGGAGAAGGAGAACGAGCTGATCTAGTATCTCTCCACAATCCAATGCCAACTGACCAACTGGCCA
TATTCGGAGCAATTTGAAGCCAATTTCCATCGCCTGGCGATCGCTCCATTCTTGGCTATATGTTTTTCAC
CGTTCCCGGGGCCATTTTCAAAGACTCGTCGGTAAGATAAGATTGTGTCACTCGCTGTCTCTCTTCATTT
GTCGAAGAATGCTGAGGAATTTCGCGATGACGTCGGCGAGTATTTTGAAGAATGAGAATAATTTGTATTT
ATACGAAAATCAGTTAGTGGAATTTTCTACAAAAACATGTTATCTATAGATAATTTTGTTGCAAAATATG
TTGACTATGACAAAGATTGTATGTATATACCTTTAATGTATTCTCATTTTCTTATGTATTTATAATGGCA
ATGATGATACTGATGATATTTTAAGATGATGCCAGACCACAGGCTGATTTCTGCGTCTTTTGCCGAACGC
AGTGCATGTGCGGTTGTTGTTTTTTGGAATAGTTTCAATTTTCGGACTGTCCGCTTTGATTTCAGTTTCT
TGGCTTATTCAAAAAGCAAAGTAAAGCCAAAAAAGCGAGATGGCAATACCAAATGCGGCAAAACGGTAGT
GGAAGGAAAGGGGTGCGGGGCAGCGGAAGGAAGGGTGGGGCGGGGCGTGGCGGGGTCTGTGGCTGGGCGC
GACGTCACCGACGTTGGAGCCACTCCTTTGACCATGTGTGCGTGTGTGTATTATTCGTGTCTCGCCACTC
GCCGGTTGTTTTTTTCTTTTTATCTCGCTCTCTCTAGCGCCATCTCGTACGCATGCTCAACGCACCGCAT
GTTGCCGTGTCCTTTATGCGTCATTTTGGCTCGAAATAGGCAATTATTTAAACAAAGATTAGTCAACGAA
AACGCTAAAATAAATAAGTCTACAATATGGTTACTTATTGCCATGTGTGTGCAGCCAACGATAGCAACAA
AAGCAACAACACAGTGGCTTTCCCTCTTTCACTTTTTGTTTGCAAGCGCGTGCGAGCAAGACGGCACGAC
CGGCAAACGCAATTACGCTGACAAAGAGCAGACGAAGTTTTGGCCGAAAAACATCAAGGCGCCTGATACG
AATGCATTTGCAATAACAATTGCGATATTTAATATTGTTTATGAAGCTGTTTGACTTCAAAACACACAAA
AAAAAAAATAAAACAAATTATTTGAAAGAGAATTAGGAATCGGACAGCTTATCGTTACGGGCTAACAGCA
CACCGAGACGAAATAGCTTACCTGACGTCACAGCCTCTGGAAGAACTGCCGCCAAGCAGAGAGAGAGAGA
AAAAGAGGGAGAGCAGCTTAGACCGCATGTGCTTGTGTGTGAGGCGTCTCTCTCTTCGTCTCCTGTTTGC
GCAAACGCATAGACTGCACTGAGAAAATCGATTACCTATTTTTTATGAATGAATATTTGCACTATTACTA
TTCAAAACTATTAAGATAGCAATCACATTCAATAGCCAAATACTATACCACCTGAGCGATGCAACGAAAT
GATCAATTTGAGCAAAAATGCTGCATATTTAGGACGGCATCATTATAGAAATGCTTCTTGCTGTGTACTT
TTCTCTCGTCTGGCAGCTGTTTCGCCGTTATTGTTAAAACCGGCTTAAGTTAGGTGTGTTTTCTACGACT
AGTGATGCCCCTACTAGAAGATGTGTGTTGCACAAATGTCCCTGAATAACCAATTTGAAGTGCAGATAGC
AGTAAACGTAAGCTAATATGAATATTATTTAACTGTAATGTTTTAATATCGCTGGACATTACTAATAAAC
CCACTATAAACACATGTACATATGTATGTTTTGGCATACAATGAGTAGTTGGGGAAAAAATGTGTAAAAG
CACCGTGACCATCACAGCATAAAGATAACCAGCTGAAGTATCGAATATGAGTAACCCCCAAATTGAATCA
CATGCCGCAACTGATAGGACCCATGGAAGTACACTCTTCATGGCGATATACAAGACACACACAAGCACGA
ACACCCAGTTGCGGAGGAAATTCTCCGTAAATGAAAACCCAATCGGCGAACAATTCATACCCATATATGG
TAAAAGTTTTGAACGCGACTTGAGAGCGGAGAGCATTGCGGCTGATAAGGTTTTAGCGCTAAGCGGGCTT
TATAAAACGGGCTGCGGGACCAGTTTTCATATCACTACCGTTTGAGTTCTTGTGCTGTGTGGATACTCCT
CCCGACACAAAGCCGCTCCATCAGCCAGCAGTCGTCTAATCCAGAGACCCCGGATCGGGGTACCCAACAT
GGACGCACAAACACGACGACGTGAGCGTCGCGCTGAGAAACAAGCTCAATGGAAAGCTGCAAACGGTGGA
TCTCCTCCAAGCTTGAATTCTATGTACCCATACGATGTTCCAGATTACGCTATGTCCACGGAGCGTGAGC
TGGCTCCCGGTGGGCCAGCTCAGCTCCATCCGCACACGCTGCCGCTGACTTTTCCGGATCTCCAGATGAC
CTCCACCGTGGGCATCATTGGGAAAGTCTACGAGTCACAGTGGACCCCCTCGCCCACTCGGCCTCAGAGT
CCCTCTCAGGCGCAGACTAGCTTCGACACGCTCACATCACCACCAGCGCCCGGCTCGTCGGTCAATCCCA
CCGCCGTCACCAGCCCAAGTGCCCAGAATGTGGCCGCTGGTGGAGCAACTGTGGCCGGTGCAGCAGCAAC
TGCCGCCCAGGTGGCCTCCGCCTTGGGTGCCACCACCGGCAGCGTGACGCCAGCAATTGCCACCGCAACG
CCAGCCACGCAGCCGGATATGCCCGTCTTTACGTGTCCACGACGCCCGAATCTCGGACGAGAGGGTCGCC
CGATTGTGCTGCGCGCCAATCACTTCCAGGTGACAATGCCGCGTGGCTATGTGCATCACTATGACATCAA
TATACAGCCGGACAAGTGTCCGCGAAAGGTGAACCGTGAGATTATCGAGACTATGGTGCATGCCTATAGC
AAGATCTTCGGAGTGCTCAAGCCGGTGTTCGATGGTCGCAACAATCTGTATACCCGCGATCCCCTGCCCA
TTGGCAACGAGCGTCTAGAGCTGGAGGTTACTCTACCCGGCGAGGGCAAAGATCGAATCTTTCGCGTGAC
GATCAAGTGGCAGGCTCAGGTCTCGCTCTTCAATTTGGAGGAAGCTCTCGAAGGCCGCACGCGGCAGATA
CCCTATGATGCCATTTTGGCGCTCGATGTGGTCATGCGCCATCTGCCCAGCATGACGTACACGCCAGTGG
GACGTAGCTTCTTCAGTTCCCCGGAGGGTTACTACCATCCCCTGGGTGGTGGACGCGAGGTTTGGTTCGG
TTTCCATCAGAGCGCAAGGCCCTCGCAGTGGAAGATGATGCTCAATATCGATGTCTCGGCCACCGCTTTC
TACAAGGCTCAACCAGTCATTGACTTCATGTGCGAGGTGCTGGACATTCGCGACATCAACGAGCAGCGCA
AACCGCTCACCGATTCGCAGCGCGTCAAGTTCACGAAGGAGATCAAGGGTTTGAAGATCGAGATCACCCA
CTGCGGCCAGATGCGTCGCAAGTATCGTGTGTGCAACGTCACTCGCCGCCCCGCTCAGATGCAATCATTC
CCACTGCAGCTGGAGAACGGACAGACCGTAGAGTGCACCGTGGCCAAGTACTTCCTGGACAAGTACCGCA
TGAAATTGCGCTACCCGCACTTGCCCTGCCTGCAGGTTGGCCAAGAGCACAAGCACACTTACCTGCCTCT
AGAGGTGTGCAACATTGTGGCCGGACAGCGGTGCATTAAAAAGCTGACCGATATGCAGACGTCGACCATG
ATCAAGGCCACAGCTCGTTCAGCTCCGGATCGTGAGCGTGAGATTAACAACTTGGTAAAGCGCGCCGACT
TCAACAACGATTCGTATGTGCAAGAGTTTGGCCTGACCATCTCCAATTCGATGATGGAGGTACGAGGACG
CGTCTTGCCTCCTCCCAAGCTTCAGTATGGGGGACGTGTGTCTACCGGCCTCACCGGCCAGCAGCTGTTC
CCGCCACAGAACAAGGTGAGCTTGGCCTCGCCCAACCAGGGTGTATGGGATATGCGAGGCAAGCAGTTCT
TCACTGGCGTCGAGATCCGCATCTGGGCCATCGCCTGTTTTGCCCCACAGCGCACGGTGCGCGAGGATGC
GCTGCGTAATTTCACCCAGCAGCTGCAGAAGATCTCAAACGATGCAGGCATGCCGATAATTGGACAGCCG
TGCTTCTGTAAGTACGCCACCGGGCCGGATCAAGTGGAACCCATGTTCCGTTACCTGAAGATCACCTTCC
CCGGCCTGCAACTCGTCGTGGTTGTGCTGCCCGGCAAGACTCCAGTATACGCCGAGGTGAAGCGTGTAGG
TGACACCGTTCTGGGTATGGCCACCCAGTGTGTGCAGGCCAAGAACGTGAACAAGACATCGCCACAGACG
CTCTCTAATCTGTGTCTGAAGATCAACGTCAAGTTGGGCGGCATCAATTCAATTCTGGTCCCCTCCATTC
GGCCAAAGGTCTTCAATGAGCCGGTCATCTTTTTGGGTGCCGATGTGACACACCCACCAGCTGGCGACAA
CAAGAAACCATCGATTGCCGCCGTCGTGGGCTCCATGGATGCCCATCCATCGCGGTATGCCGCCACCGTT
CGCGTACAGCAGCACCGACAGGAGATCATCCAGGAGCTGAGCAGCATGGTGCGCGAGCTGTTGATCATGT
TCTACAAGTCGACGGGCGGCTACAAGCCCCACCGCATCATACTCTATCGTGACGGAGTCTCCGAGGGACA
ATTCCCACATGTCCTGCAACACGAATTGACCGCCATTCGCGAGGCCTGCATTAAGCTAGAGCCAGAGTAT
CGGCCGGGCATCACATTCATTGTGGTGCAGAAGCGCCATCACACTCGACTCTTCTGCGCGGAGAAGAAGG
AGCAGAGCGGCAAATCGGGCAATATTCCCGCAGGCACCACCGTCGATGTGGGCATCACACATCCCACCGA
ATTTGATTTCTATCTATGCAGCCATCAGGGCATCCAGGGCACCAGTCGCCCCTCGCACTACCACGTTCTG
TGGGACGACAATCACTTTGACTCGGACGAGCTGCAGTGCCTCACGTATCAGCTATGCCGTACGTACGTGC
GCTGCACCCGATCCGTCAGTATACCGGCGCCAGCCTACTACGCCCATTTAGTGGCCTTCCGTGCCAGATA
TCATGGTGGTAGCGGTACTGTGCACGCGGATACCAAGAAGGTCATGTACTTTGCCTAACTCGAGTCTAGA
GGGCCCGCGGTTCGAAGGTAAGCCTATCCCTAACCCTCTCCTCGGTCTCGATTCTACGCGTACCGGTCAT
CATCACCATCACCATTGAGTTTAAACCCGCTGATCAGCCTCGACTGTGCCTTCTAAGGCCTGAGCTCGCT
GATCAGCCTCGATCGAGGATCCAGACATGATAAGATACATTGATGAGTTTGGACAAACCACAACTAGAAT
GCAGTGAAAAAAATGCTTTATTTGTGAAATTTGTGATGCTATTGCTTTATTTGTAACCATTATAAGCTGC
AATAAACAAGTTAACAACAACAATTGCATTCATTTTATGTTTCAGGTTCAGGGGGAGGTGTGGGAGGTTT
TTTAAAGCAAGTAAAACCTCTACAAATGTGGTATGGCTGATTATGATCAGTCGACCGATGCCCTTGAGAG
CCTTCAACCCAGTCAGCTCCTTCCGGTGGGCGCGGGGCATGACTATCGTCGCCGCACTTATGACTGTCTT
CTTTATCATGCAACTCGTAGGACAGGTGCCGGCAGCGCTCTGGGTCATTTTCGGCGAGGACCGCTTTCGC
TGGAGCGCGACGATGATCGGCCTGTCGCTTGCGGTATTCGGAATCTTGCACGCCCTCGCTCAAGCCTTCG
TCACTGGTCCCGCCACCAAACGTTTCGGCGAGAAGCAGGCCATTATCGCCGGCATGGCGGCCGACGCGCT
GGGCTACGTCTTGCTGGCGTTCGCGACGCGAGGCTGGATGGCCTTCCCCATTATGATTCTTCTCGCTTCC
GGCGGCATCGGGATGCCCGCGTTGCAGGCCATGCTGTCCAGGCAGGTAGATGACGACCATCAGGGACAGC
TTCAAGGATCGCTCGCGGCTCTTACCAGCCAGCAAAAGGCCAGGAACCGTAAAAAGGCCGCGTTGCTGGC
GTTTTTCCATAGGCTCCGCCCCCCTGACGAGCATCACAAAAATCGACGCTCAAGTCAGAGGTGGCGAAAC
CCGACAGGACTATAAAGATACCAGGCGTTTCCCCCTGGAAGCTCCCTCGTGCGCTCTCCTGTTCCGACCC
TGCCGCTTACCGGATACCTGTCCGCCTTTCTCCCTTCGGGAAGCGTGGCGCTTTCTCAATGCTCACGCTG
TAGGTATCTCAGTTCGGTGTAGGTCGTTCGCTCCAAGCTGGGCTGTGTGCACGAACCCCCCGTTCAGCCC
GACCGCTGCGCCTTATCCGGTAACTATCGTCTTGAGTCCAACCCGGTAAGACACGACTTATCGCCACTGG
CAGCAGCCACTGGTAACAGGATTAGCAGAGCGAGGTATGTAGGCGGTGCTACAGAGTTCTTGAAGTGGTG
GCCTAACTACGGCTACACTAGAAGGACAGTATTTGGTATCTGCGCTCTGCTGAAGCCAGTTACCTTCGGA
AAAAGAGTTGGTAGCTCTTGATCCGGCAAACAAACCACCGCTGGTAGCGGTGGTTTTTTTGTTTGCAAGC
AGCAGATTACGCGCAGAAAAAAAGGATCTCAAGAAGATCCTTTGATCTTTTCTACGGGGTCTGACGCTCA
GTGGAACGAAAACTCACGTTAAGGGATTTTGGTCATGAGATTATCAAAAAGGATCTTCACCTAGATCCTT
TTAAATTAAAAATGAAGTTTTAAATCAATCTAAAGTATATATGAGTAAACTTGGTCTGACAGTTACCAAT
GCTTAATCAGTGAGGCACCTATCTCAGCGATCTGTCTATTTCGTTCATCCATAGTTGCCTGACTCCCCGT
CGTGTAGATAACTACGATACGGGAGGGCTTACCATCTGGCCCCAGTGCTGCAATGATACCGCGAGACCCA
CGCTCACCGGCTCCAGATTTATCAGCAATAAACCAGCCAGCCGGAAGGGCCGAGCGCAGAAGTGGTCCTG
CAACTTTATCCGCCTCCATCCAGTCTATTAATTGTTGCCGGGAAGCTAGAGTAAGTAGTTCGCCAGTTAA
TAGTTTGCGCAACGTTGTTGCCATTGCTGCAGGCATCGTGGTGTCACGCTCGTCGTTTGGTATGGCTTCA
TTCAGCTCCGGTTCCCAACGATCAAGGCGAGTTACATGATCCCCCATGTTGTGCAAAAAAGCGGTTAGCT
CCTTCGGTCCTCCGATCGTTGTCAGAAGTAAGTTGGCCGCAGTGTTATCACTCATGGTTATGGCAGCACT
GCATAATTCTCTTACTGTCATGCCATCCGTAAGATGCTTTTCTGTGACTGGTGAGTACTCAACCAAGTCA
TTCTGAGAATAGTGTATGCGGCGACCGAGTTGCTCTTGCCCGGCGTCAACACGGGATAATACCGCGCCAC
ATAGCAGAACTTTAAAAGTGCTCATCATTGGAAAACGTTCTTCGGGGCGAAAACTCTCAAGGATCTTACC
GCTGTTGAGATCCAGTTCGATGTAACCCACTCGTGCACCCAACTGATCTTCAGCATCTTTTACTTTCACC
AGCGTTTCTGGGTGAGCAAAAACAGGAAGGCAAAATGCCGCAAAAAAGGGAATAAGGGCGACACGGAAAT
GTTGAATACTCATACTCTTCCTTTTTCAATATTATTGAAGCATTTATCAGGGTTATTGTCTCATGAGCGG
ATACATATTTGAATGTATTTAGAAAAATAAACAAATAGGGGTTCCGCGCACATTTCCCCGAAAAGTGCCA
CCTGACGTCTAAGAAACCATTATTATCATGACATTAACCTATAAAAATAGGCGTATCACGAGGCCCTTTC
GT
Features (pLannotate 1.2.2; 11 found; start..end, strand, type, name):
     56..2568    +  promoter       Ac5 promoter: Drosophila melanogaster actin 5C promoter
   2589..2654    +  CDS            N (fragment): REGN_LAMBD - Experimental evidence at protein level: Swiss-Prot protein existence level 1. Plays a role as a transcriptional antitermination factor that allows the virus to initiate its lytic phase. Activates expression of the delayed viral early genes by modifying host RNA polymerase (RNAP) into a form that is resistant to termination signals. This antitermination function requires the host NusA protein which serves to stabilize the interaction between antitermination protein N and host RNA polymerase. From Escherichia phage lambda (Bacteriophage lambda).
   2685..2711    +  CDS            3xHA (fragment): three tandem HA epitope tags
   3060..5585    +  CDS            Ago2: AGO2_RAT - Also known as Eif2c2. Experimental evidence at protein level: Swiss-Prot protein existence level 1. Required for RNA-mediated gene silencing (RNAi) by the RNA- induced silencing complex (RISC). The 'minimal RISC' appears to include AGO2 bound to a short guide RNA such as a microRNA (miRNA) or short interfering RNA (siRNA). These guide RNAs direct RISC to complementary mRNAs that are targets for RISC-mediated gene silencing. The precise mechanism of gene silencing depends on the degree of complementarity between the miRNA or siRNA and its target. Binding of RISC to a perfectly comple
   5617..5658    +  CDS            V5 tag: epitope tag from simian virus 5
   5758..5892    -  polyA_signal   SV40 poly(A) signal: SV40 polyadenylation signal
   5915..5999    -  CDS            large T antigen (fragment): large T antigen from SV40 (simian virus 40)
   6000..6470    +  CDS            TcR (fragment): tetracycline efflux protein; tet; confers resistance to tetracycline
   6514..7102    -  rep_origin     ori: high-copy-number ColE1/pMB1/pBR322/pUC origin of replication
   7273..8133    -  CDS            AmpR: β-lactamase; bla; confers resistance to ampicillin, carbenicillin, and related antibiotics
   8134..8238    -  promoter       AmpR promoter: bla
