[The description below was written by a language model from this plasmid's Addgene catalogue record and pLannotate feature annotations shown in this document.]
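Description:
pAc5.1B-lambdaN-HA-DmAGO1-del942-971-GGSG_M is an insect-cell expression plasmid of about 8.3 kb. The catalogue lists its backbone as unknown, although the name and feature layout point to a pAc5.1-type vector. It is propagated in E. coli through a ColE1/pUC-family origin and selected with ampicillin through a bla (AmpR) cassette driven by its own promoter. The catalogue describes it as low copy even though the origin was annotated as a high-copy type. A tetracycline-resistance gene fragment and a small SV40 large T antigen fragment are also annotated. These appear to be backbone remnants rather than functional elements.

Expression is driven by the constitutive Drosophila melanogaster actin 5C promoter and terminated by an SV40 polyadenylation signal. The open reading frame begins with a short fragment of the bacteriophage lambda N protein, followed by an HA epitope (annotated as a partial 3xHA hit) and then the Drosophila Argonaute 1 coding sequence. The annotation tool labelled this region as rat Ago2 by homology, but the catalogue identifies it as fly AGO1. According to the name, residues 942–971 are deleted and apparently replaced by a GGSG linker. The insert also carries two non-silent changes, V315A and H913R, relative to the reference sequence. A V5 tag is annotated downstream of the insert, but the record does not show whether it is in frame and translated.

The lambda N peptide binds BoxB RNA hairpins, so fusions of this kind are generally used to tether a protein to a BoxB-containing reporter mRNA in Drosophila cultured cells, and the HA tag allows detection or immunoprecipitation. The associated publication concerns the structure of the Argonaute MID-PIWI lobe, which suggests this deletion mutant was made to test structure-guided predictions about AGO1 function.
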