Addgene plasmid #146950: pAc5.1B-lambdaN-HA-DmAGO1-del942-971-GGSG_M
Purpose: Insect Expression of DmAGO1-del942-971-GGSG
Depositing lab: Elisa Izaurralde. Depositing organization: Max Planck Institute for Developmental Biology. Publication: Crystal structure of the MID-PIWI lobe of a eukaryotic Argonaute protein. Boland A, Huntzinger E, Schmidt S, Izaurralde E, Weichenrieder O. Proc Natl Acad Sci U S A. 2011 Jun 28;108(26):10466-71. doi: 10.1073/pnas.1103946108. Epub 2011 Jun 6. PubMed 21646546.
Backbone
  Vector backbone: Unknown
  Vector type: Insect Expression
Growth in bacteria
  Bacterial resistance: Ampicillin, 100 μg/mL
  Growth temperature: 37°C
  Growth strain: DH5alpha
  Copy number: Low Copy
Gene/Insert
  Gene/Insert name: DmAGO1-del942-971-GGSG
  Species: D. melanogaster (fly)
  Mutation: variation with 2 non silent mutations V315A and H913R compared with the sequnce given by NCBI:gi:24653500.
  Entrez Gene: AGO1 (a.k.a. Dmel_CG6671, AGO-1, Ago, Ago-1, Ago1, Agp1, CG6671, Dm Ago1, DmAgo1, Dmel\CG6671, MRE20, ago-1, ago1, ago1-1, anon-WO0257455.29, argonaute1, dAGO1, dAgo1, dmAgo1, l(2)04845, l(2)4845, l(2)k00208, l(2)k08121)
  Cloning method: Unknown
Terms and licenses: Academic/Nonprofit Terms; Industry Terms: Not Available to Industry
Depositor comments: Plasmids from this collection were made available to the research community and donated after the lab closed. Please note that the sequence provided by the depositing laboratory may be theoretical/predicted or based on Sanger sequencing results. There may be discrepancies between sequencing results obtained by Addgene and the depositor sequence. If an Addgene verified sequence is not available, please contact before placing your order to request that our lab fully sequence the plasmid.
How to cite: pAc5.1B-lambdaN-HA-DmAGO1-del942-971-GGSG_M was a gift from Elisa Izaurralde (Addgene plasmid # 146950 ; http://n2t.net/addgene:146950 ; RRID:Addgene_146950)
